Addgene plasmid #237055: VPS4B-SmBiT Fusion Vector
Purpose: Express VPS4B-SmBiT Fusion Protein in Mammalian Cells under a CMV promoter
Depositing lab: Promega Corporation.
Backbone
  Vector backbone: pFC220K SmBiT CMV-BlastFlexi Vector
  Vector type: Mammalian Expression
  Selectable markers: Blasticidin
Growth in bacteria
  Bacterial resistance: Kanamycin, 50 μg/mL
  Growth temperature: 37°C
  Growth strain: DH5alpha
  Copy number: High Copy
Gene/Insert
  Gene/Insert name: VPS4B
  Species: H. sapiens (human)
  Mutation: None
  Entrez Gene: VPS4B (a.k.a. MIG1, SKD1, SKD1B, VPS4-2)
  Promoter: CMV
  Tag / fusion protein: SmBiT (C terminal on backbone)
  Cloning method: Other
Terms and licenses: Academic/Nonprofit Terms; Industry Terms
How to cite: VPS4B-SmBiT Fusion Vector was a gift from Promega Corporation (Addgene plasmid # 237055 ; http://n2t.net/addgene:237055 ; RRID:Addgene_237055)
