[The description below was written by a language model from this plasmid's Addgene catalogue record and pLannotate feature annotations shown in this document.]
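Description:
VPS4B-SmBiT Fusion Vector is a 5.6 kb mammalian expression plasmid built on the pFC220K SmBiT CMV-Blast Flexi backbone. It produces human VPS4B with SmBiT fused to its C terminus. SmBiT is the small peptide subunit of the split NanoLuc (NanoBiT) luciferase system. The plasmid replicates in E. coli from a high-copy ColE1/pUC-type origin and is selected with kanamycin, through a neo/nptII gene driven by the bacterial EM7 promoter. A single loxP site lies just upstream of this cassette; the record does not state its purpose.

The expression unit consists of the CMV immediate-early enhancer and promoter, followed by a chimeric β-globin/immunoglobulin intron that promotes efficient mRNA processing. A T7 promoter sits immediately before the coding sequence and could support in vitro transcription. The unmutated VPS4B open reading frame follows. The SmBiT tag itself was not picked up by the automated annotation, but the catalogue states that the backbone supplies it at the C terminus. This would place it in the short unannotated stretch between the VPS4B coding sequence and the downstream SV40 late-region polyadenylation signal. A separate cassette on the opposite strand uses the SV40 enhancer/early promoter to drive blasticidin S deaminase, ending in a synthetic poly(A) signal. It allows blasticidin selection of stably transfected mammalian cells.

VPS4B is an AAA-type ATPase that works with the ESCRT machinery in membrane fission events such as cytokinesis and enveloped virus budding. The SmBiT fusion is suited to luminescence complementation assays, in which pairing with a partner carrying the complementary large subunit reports protein–protein interactions in live cells. The record itself states only the expression purpose.
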