Features (pLannotate 1.2.2; 17 found; start..end, strand, type, name):
     24..105     -  polyA_signal   SV40 poly(A) signal: SV40 polyadenylation signal
    128..211     -  CDS            large T antigen (fragment): large T antigen from SV40 (simian virus 40)
    276..641     +  enhancer       CMV enhancer: human cytomegalovirus immediate early enhancer
    643..842     +  promoter       CMV promoter: human cytomegalovirus (CMV) immediate early promoter
    981..1113    +  intron         chimeric intron: chimera between introns from human β-globin and immunoglobulin heavy chain genes
   1157..1175    +  promoter       T7 promoter: promoter for bacteriophage T7 RNA polymerase
   1189..2520    +  CDS            VPS4B: VPS4B_HUMAN - Also known as SKD1, VPS42. Experimental evidence at protein level: Swiss-Prot protein existence level 1. (Microbial infection) In conjunction with the ESCRT machinery also appears to function in topologically equivalent membrane fission events, such as the terminal stages of cytokinesis and enveloped virus budding (HIV-1 and other lentiviruses). From Homo sapiens (Human).
   2619..2648    +  misc_feature   MCS (fragment): pUC18/19 multiple cloning site
   2697..2818    -  polyA_signal   SV40 poly(A) signal: SV40 polyadenylation signal
   2841..2909    -  CDS            large T antigen (fragment): large T antigen from SV40 (simian virus 40)
   2933..2966    +  protein_bind   loxP: Cre-mediated recombination occurs in the 8-bp core sequence (GCATACAT). Cre recombinase
   2976..3023    +  promoter       EM7 promoter: synthetic bacterial promoter&nbsp
   3055..3846    +  CDS            neo: KKA2_KLEPN - Also known as kan, nptII. Experimental evidence at protein level: Swiss-Prot protein existence level 1. Resistance to kanamycin, neomycin, paromomycin, ribostamycin, butirosin and gentamicin B. From Klebsiella pneumoniae.
   4007..4595    -  rep_origin     ori: high-copy-number ColE1/pMB1/pBR322/pUC origin of replication
   4721..4769    -  polyA_signal   poly(A) signal: synthetic polyadenylation signal
   4793..5191    -  CDS            BSD: blasticidin S deaminase; Aspergillus terreus BSD; confers resistance to blasticidin
   5222..5579    -  promoter       SV40 promoter: SV40 enhancer and early promoter
>Addgene plasmid #237055 | VPS4B-SmBiT Fusion Vector | addgene full sequence | sequence record 471908 | Addgene NGS Result
AAGACGCGTTAATTAAGACGTCGGCAGTGAAAAAAATGCTTTATTTGTGAAATTTGTGATGCTATTGCTT
TATTTGTAACCATTATAAGCTGCAATAAACAAGTTAACAACAACAATTGCATTCATTTTATGTTTCAGGT
TCAGGGGGAGGTGTGGGAGGTTTTTTAAAGCAAGTAAAACCTCTACAAATGTGGTATGGCTGATTATGAT
CCGCGGCCGCAATACGTCGACGTTATCAGCTGACTTCGTACGAGAGCCTAGGATTATGGCGCGCCACTAG
TTATTAATAGTAATCAATTACGGGGTCATTAGTTCATAGCCCATATATGGAGTTCCGCGTTACATAACTT
ACGGTAAATGGCCCGCCTGGCTGACCGCCCAACGACCCCCGCCCATTGACGTCAATAATGACGTATGTTC
CCATAGTAACGCCAATAGGGACTTTCCATTGACGTCAATGGGTGGAGTATTTACGGTAAACTGCCCACTT
GGCAGTACATCAAGTGTATCATATGCCAAGTCCGCCCCCTATTGACGTCAATGACGGTAAATGGCCCGCC
TGGCATTATGCCCAGTACATGACCTTACGGGACTTTCCTACTTGGCAGTACATCTACGTATTAGTCATCG
CTATTACCATGGTGATGCGGTTTTGGCAGTACACCAATGGGCGTGGATAGCGGTTTGACTCACGGGGATT
TCCAAGTCTCCACCCCATTGACGTCAATGGGAGTTTGTTTTGGCACCAAAATCAACGGGACTTTCCAAAA
TGTCGTAATAACCCCGCCCCGTTGACGCAAATGGGCGGTAGGCGTGTACGGTGGGAGGTCTATATAAGCA
GAGCTGGTTTAGTGAACCGTCAGATCACTAGAAGCTTTATTGCGGTAGTTTATCACAGTTAAATTGCTAA
CGCAGTCAGTGCTTCTGACACAACAGTCTCGAACTTAAGCTGCAGAAGTTGGTCGTGAGGCACTGGGCAG
GTAAGTATCAAGGTTACAAGACAGGTTTAAGGAGACCAATAGAAACTGGGCTTGTCGAGACAGAGAAGAC
TCTTGCGTTTCTGATAGGCACCTATTGGTCTTACTGACATCCACTTTGCCTTTCTCTCCACAGGTGTCCA
CTCCCAGTTCAATTACAGCTCTTAAGGCTAGAGTATTAATACGACTCACTATAGGGCTAGCGATCGCCAT
GTCATCCACTTCGCCCAACCTCCAGAAAGCGATAGATCTGGCTAGCAAAGCAGCGCAAGAAGACAAGGCT
GGGAACTACGAAGAAGCCCTTCAGCTCTATCAGCATGCTGTGCAGTATTTTCTTCATGTCGTTAAATATG
AAGCACAGGGTGATAAAGCCAAGCAAAGTATCAGGGCAAAGTGTACAGAATATCTTGATAGAGCAGAAAA
ACTAAAGGAGTACCTGAAAAATAAAGAGAAAAAAGCACAGAAGCCAGTGAAAGAAGGACAGCCGAGTCCA
GCAGATGAGAAGGGGAATGACAGTGATGGGGAAGGAGAATCTGATGATCCTGAAAAAAAGAAACTACAGA
ATCAACTTCAAGGTGCCATTGTTATAGAACGACCAAATGTGAAATGGAGTGACGTTGCTGGACTTGAAGG
AGCCAAAGAAGCACTGAAAGAGGCTGTGATACTGCCTATTAAATTTCCTCATCTTTTTACAGGCAAGAGA
ACACCTTGGAGGGGAATCCTATTATTTGGGCCGCCTGGAACAGGAAAGTCCTACTTAGCCAAAGCTGTAG
CAACAGAAGCCAACAACTCAACATTTTTTTCAATATCTTCCTCTGATCTTGTTTCTAAGTGGCTAGGTGA
AAGTGAAAAACTGGTTAAGAATTTATTCCAACTTGCCAGAGAGAACAAGCCCTCCATTATCTTCATTGAT
GAAATTGATTCTCTCTGTGGTTCAAGAAGTGAAAATGAAAGTGAAGCCGCACGTAGAATTAAGACGGAGT
TCCTAGTGCAAATGCAAGGGGTTGGTGTAGACAATGATGGAATTTTGGTTCTGGGAGCTACAAATATACC
CTGGGTTCTGGATTCTGCCATTAGGCGAAGATTTGAGAAACGAATTTATATTCCCTTGCCGGAACCCCAT
GCCCGAGCAGCAATGTTCAAACTGCACCTAGGGACCACTCAGAACAGTCTCACGGAAGCAGACTTTCGGG
AACTTGGGAGGAAAACAGATGGTTATTCAGGGGCAGATATAAGTATCATTGTACGTGATGCCCTTATGCA
GCCTGTTAGGAAAGTACAGTCAGCTACTCATTTTAAAAAGGTTCGCGGACCTTCCCGAGCTGATCCTAAC
CATCTTGTAGATGATCTGCTAACACCTTGCTCTCCAGGTGACCCTGGTGCCATTGAAATGACATGGATGG
ATGTCCCTGGAGATAAACTTTTGGAGCCAGTTGTTTCCATGTCGGATATGTTGCGGTCACTATCTAACAC
AAAACCTACAGTCAATGAACATGACTTGTTGAAATTAAAGAAGTTTACAGAAGATTTTGGTCAAGAAGGC
GTTTCTCAAGGCAGTTCAGGTGGTGGCGGGAGCGGAGGTGGAGGCTCGAGCGGTGTGACCGGCTACCGGC
TGTTCGAGGAGATTCTGTAAGGCCGCGACTCTAGAGTCGACCTGCAGGCATGCAAGCTGATTTGGCTGCT
GCCACCGCTGAGCAAGGCCGCTTCGAGCAGACATGATAAGATACATTGATGAGTTTGGACAAACCACAAC
TAGAATGCAGTGAAAAAAATGCTTTATTTGTGAAATTTGTGATGCTATTGCTTTATTTGTAACCATTATA
AGCTGCAATAAACAAGTTAACAACAACAATTGCATTCATTTTATGTTTCAGGTTCAGGGGGAGATGTGGG
AGGTTTTTTTAAGCAAGTAAAACCTCTACAAATGTGGTAAAATCTTAATTAAGAATTCTAATATAACTTC
GTATAGCATACATTATACGAAGTTATGGATCCACTGTTGACAATTAATCATCGGCATAGTATATCGGCAT
AGTATAATACGACAAGGTGAGGAACTAAACCCAGGAGGCAGATCATGATTGAACAAGATGGATTGCACGC
AGGTTCTCCGGCCGCTTGGGTGGAGAGGCTATTCGGCTATGACTGGGCACAACAGACAATCGGCTGCTCT
GATGCCGCCGTGTTCCGGCTGTCAGCGCAGGGGCGCCCGGTTCTTTTTGTCAAGACCGACCTGTCCGGTG
CCCTGAATGAACTGCAGGACGAGGCAGCGCGGCTATCGTGGCTGGCCACGACGGGCGTTCCTTGCGCAGC
TGTGCTCGACGTTGTCACTGAAGCGGGAAGGGACTGGCTGCTATTGGGCGAAGTGCCGGGGCAGGATCTC
CTGTCATCTCACCTTGCTCCTGCCGAGAAAGTATCCATCATGGCTGATGCAATGCGGCGGCTGCATACGC
TTGATCCGGCTACCTGCCCATTCGACCACCAAGCGAAACATCGCATCGAGCGAGCACGTACTCGGATGGA
AGCCGGTCTTGTCGATCAGGATGATCTGGACGAAGAGCATCAGGGGCTCGCGCCAGCCGAACTGTTCGCC
AGGCTCAAGGCGCGCATGCCCGACGGCGAGGATCTCGTCGTGACCCATGGCGATGCCTGCTTGCCGAATA
TCATGGTGGAAAATGGCCGCTTTTCTGGATTCATCGACTGTGGCCGGCTGGGTGTGGCGGACCGCTATCA
GGACATAGCGTTGGCTACCCGTGATATTGCTGAAGAGCTTGGCGGCGAATGGGCTGACCGCTTCCTCGTG
CTTTACGGTATCGCCGCTCCCGATTCGCAGCGCATCGCCTTCTATCGCCTTCTTGACGAGTTCTTCTGAT
TCGAAATGACCGACCAAGCGACGCCCAACCGGTATCAGCTCACTCAAAGGCGGTAATACGGTTATCCACA
GAATCAGGGGATAACGCAGGAAAGAACATGTGAGCAAAAGGCCAGCAAAAGGCCAGGAACCGTAAAAAGG
CCGCGTTGCTGGCGTTTTTCCATAGGCTCCGCCCCCCTGACGAGCATCACAAAAATCGACGCTCAAGTCA
GAGGTGGCGAAACCCGACAGGACTATAAAGATACCAGGCGTTTCCCCCTGGAAGCTCCCTCGTGCGCTCT
CCTGTTCCGACCCTGCCGCTTACCGGATACCTGTCCGCCTTTCTCCCTTCGGGAAGCGTGGCGCTTTCTC
ATAGCTCACGCTGTAGGTATCTCAGTTCGGTGTAGGTCGTTCGCTCCAAGCTGGGCTGTGTGCACGAACC
CCCCGTTCAGCCCGACCGCTGCGCCTTATCCGGTAACTATCGTCTTGAGTCCAACCCGGTAAGACACGAC
TTATCGCCACTGGCAGCAGCCACTGGTAACAGGATTAGCAGAGCGAGGTATGTAGGCGGTGCTACAGAGT
TCTTGAAGTGGTGGCCTAACTACGGCTACACTAGAAGGACAGTATTTGGTATCTGCGCTCTGCTGAAGCC
AGTTACCTTCGGAAAAAGAGTTGGTAGCTCTTGATCCGGCAAACAAACCACCGCTGGTAGCGGTGGTTTT
TTTGTTTGCAAGCAGCAGATTACGCGCAGAAAAAAAGGATTTCAAGAAGATCCTTTGATCTTTTCTACGG
GGTCTGACGCTCAGTGGAACGAAAACTCACGTTAAGGGATTTTGGTCATGAGATTATCAAAAAGGATCTT
CACCTAGATCCTTTTATAGTCCGGAATCGTCACACAAAAAACCAACACACAGATGTAATGAAAATAAAGA
TATTTTATTGCGGCCATCGTGATGGCTAGAGTTTAGCCCTCCCACACATAACCAGAGGGCAGCAATTCAC
GAATCCCAACTGCCGTCGGCTGTCCATCACTGTCCTTCACTATGGCTTTGATCCCAGGATGCAGATCGAG
AAGCACCTGTCGGCACCGTCCGCAGGGGCTCAAGATGCCCCTGTTCTCATTTCCGATCGCGACGATACAA
GTCAGGTTGCCAGCTGCCGCAGCAGCAGCAGTGCCCAGCACCACGAGTTCTGCACAAGGTCCCCCAGTAA
AATGATATACATTGACACCAGTGAAGATGCGGCCGTCGCTAGAGAGAGCTGCGCTGGCGACGCTGTAGTC
TTCAGAGATGGGGATGCTGTTGATTGTAGCCGTTGCTCTTTCAATGAGGGTGGATTCTTCTTGAGACAAA
GGCTTGGCCATGGTGGCGCTAGTGTCAGAAGAATCGAGCTTTTTGCAAAAGCCTAGGCCTCCAAAAAAGC
CTCCTCACTACTTCTGGAATAGCTCAGAGGCCGAGGCGGCCTCGGCCTCTGCATAAATAAAAAAAATTAG
TCAGCCATGGGGCGGAGAATGGGCGGAACTGGGCGGAGTTAGGGGCGGGATGGGCGGAGTTAGGGGCGGG
ACTATGGTTGCTGACTAATTGAGATGCATGCTTTGCATACTTCTGCCTGCTGGGGAGCCTGGGGACTTTC
CACACCTGGTTGCTGACTAATTGAGATGCATGCTTTGCATACTTCTGCCTGCTGGGGAGCCTGGGGACTT
TCCACACCCTAACTGACACACATTCCACAGCTGGTTCTTTCCGCCTCAGAAGGTACCTAACCAAGTTCCT
CTTTCAGAGGTTATTTCAGGCCATGGTGCTGCGC
